>Addgene plasmid #82713 | Fv-hCaspase 8 (C/A)-2A-GFP | addgene full sequence | sequence record 164314 | Addgene assembled full plasmid sequence
ACTCAGAGGAGACCCTCCCAAGGAACAGCGAGACCACAAGTCGGATGCAACTGCAAGAGGGTTTATTGGA
TACACGGGTACCCGGGCGACTCAGTCAATCGGAGGACTGGCGCCCCGAGTGAGGGGTTGTGGGCTCTTTT
ATTGAGCTCGGGGAGCAGAAGCGCGCGAACAGAAGCGAGAAGCGAACTGATTGGTTAGTTCAAATAAGGC
ACAGGGTCATTTCAGGTCCTTGGGGCACCCTGGAAACATCTGATGGTTCTCTAGAAACTGCTGAGGGCTG
GACCGCATCTGGGGACCATCTGTTCTTGGCCCTGAGCCGGGGCAGGAACTGCTTACCACAGATATCCTGT
TTGGCCCATATTCAGCTGTTCCATCTGTTCTTGGCCCTGAGCCGGGGCAGGAACTGCTTACCACAGATAT
CCTGTTTGGCCCATATTCAGCTGTTCCATCTGTTCCTGACCTTGATCTGAACTTCTCTATTCTCAGTTAT
GTATTTTTCCATGCCTTGCAAAATGGCGTTACTTAAGCTAGCTTGCCAAACCTACAGGTGGGGTCTTTCA
TTCCCCCCTTTTTCTGGAGACTAAATAAAATCTTTTATTTTATCGATGCATGGGGTCGTGCGCTCCTTTC
GGTCGGGCGCTGCGGGTCGTGGGGCGGGCGTCAGGCACCGGGCTTGCGGGTCATGCACCAGGTGCGCGGT
CCTTCGGGCACCTCGACGTCGGCGGTGACGGTGAAGCCGAGCCGCTCGTAGAAGGGGAGGTTGCGGGGCG
CGGAGGTCTCCAGGAAGGCGGGCACCCCGGCGCGCTCGGCCGCCTCCACTCCGGGGAGCACGACGGCGCT
GCCCAGACCCTTGCCCTGGTGGTCGGGCGAGACGCCGACGGTGGCCAGGAACCACGCGGGCTCCTTGGGC
CGGTGCGGCGCCAGGAGGCCTTCCATCTGTTGCTGCGCGGCCAGCCGGGAACCGCTCAACTCGGCCATGC
GCGGGCCGATCTCGGCGAACACCGCCCCCGCTTCGACGCTCTCCGGCGTGGTCCAGACCGCCACCGCGGC
GCCGTCGTCCGCGACCCACACCTTGCCGATGTCGAGCCCGACGCGCGTGAGGAAGAGTTCTTGCAGCTCG
GTGACCCGCTCGATGTGGCGGTCCGGATCGACGGTGTGGCGCGTGGCGGGGTAGTCGGCGAACGCGGCGG
CGAGGGTGCGTACGGCCCTGGGGACGTCGTCGCGGGTGGCGAGGCGCACCGTGGGCTTGTACTCGGTCAT
GGTAAGCTTTTTGCAAAAGCCTAGGCCTCCAAAAAAGCCTCCTCACTACTTCTGGAATAGCTCAGAGGCC
GAGGCGGCCTCGGCCTCTGCATAAATAAAAAAAATTAGTCAGCCATGGGGCGGAGAATGGGCGGAACTGG
GCGGAGTTAGGGGCGGGATGGGCGGAGTTAGGGGCGGGACTATGGTTGCTGACTAATTGAGATGCATGCT
TTGCATACTTCTGCCTGCTGGGGAGCCTGGGGACTTTCCACACCTGGTTGCTGACTAATTGAGATGCATG
CTTTGCATACTTCTGCCTGCTGGGGAGCCTGGGGACTTTCCACACCCTAACTGACACACATTCCACAGGG
TCGACGTTTAAACTTACTTGTACAGCTCGTCCATGCCGAGAGTGATCCCGGCGGCGGTCACGAACTCCAG
CAGGACCATGTGATCGCGCTTCTCGTTGGGGTCTTTGCTCAGGGCGGACTGGGTGCTCAGGTAGTGGTTG
TCGGGCAGCAGCACGGGGCCGTCGCCGATGGGGGTGTTCTGCTGGTAGTGGTCGGCGAGCTGCACGCTGC
CGTCCTCGATGTTGTGGCGGATCTTGAAGTTCACCTTGATGCCGTTCTTCTGCTTGTCGGCCATGATATA
GACGTTGTGGCTGTTGTAGTTGTACTCCAGCTTGTGCCCCAGGATGTTGCCGTCCTCCTTGAAGTCGATG
CCCTTCAGCTCGATGCGGTTCACCAGGGTGTCGCCCTCGAACTTCACCTCGGCGCGGGTCTTGTAGTTGC
CGTCGTCCTTGAAGAAGATGGTGCGCTCCTGGACGTAGCCTTCGGGCATGGCGGACTTGAAGAAGTCGTG
CTGCTTCATGTGGTCGGGGTAGCGGCTGAAGCACTGCACGCCGTAGGTCAGGGTGGTCACGAGGGTGGGC
CAGGGCACGGGCAGCTTGCCGGTGGTGCAGATGAACTTCAGGGTCAGCTTGCCGTAGGTGGCATCGCCCT
CGCCCTCGCCGGACACGCTGAACTTGTGGCCGTTTACGTCGCCGTCCAGCTCGACCAGGATGGGCACCAC
CCCGGTGAACAGCTCCTCGCCCTTGCTCACCATAGGCGCGCCAGGGCCGGGATTCTCCTCCACGTCACCG
CATGTTAGAAGACTTCCTCTGCCCTCTGCGATCGCATCAGAAGGGAAGACAAGTTTTTTTCTTAGTGTGA
AAGTAGGCTGAGGCATCTGTTTCCCCATGTTTTTCTTGTCATCCTTGTTGCTTACTTCATAGTTCACTTC
AGTCAGGATGGTGAGAATATCATCGCCTCGAGGGCATCGCTCTCTCAGGCTCTGGCAAAGTGACTGGATG
TACCAGGTTCCCTCTGCAGGGTTTCGGTAGGAAACACAGTTATTCACAGTGGCCATCCCCAGCAGAAAGT
CAGCCTCATCCGGGATATATCTCGTTTGAGGTGATGATAAATCCATTTCTAAATAGGGTTGCTCCTCTGA
ATCAGTCTCAACAGGTATACCTTTCTGGTAGTTATCCCCCTGAGCAGCCTGAATAAAAAACACTTTGGGT
TTTCCAGCAAGGGAAGGGCACTTCAAACCAGTGAACTGAGATGTCAGCTCATAGATGGGGGCCTCCTGTC
CATCAGTGCCATAGATGATGCCCTTGTCTCCATGGGAGAGGATACAGCAGATGAAGCAGTCCATGTTACT
GTGGTCCATGAGTTGGTAGATTTTCAAAATCTCATAGATTTGCTCTACTGTGCAGTCATCGTGGGGCTTG
ATCTCAAAATGAAGCTCTTCAAAGGTCGTGGTCAAAGCCCCTGCATCCAAGTGTGTTCCATTCCTGTCCC
TAATGCTGTGAAGTTTGGGCACTTTCTCCCGTGCTTTTGCAAAATTGTGATTGTTGATGATCAGACAGTA
TCCCCGAGGTTTGCTTTTCATTTGGTAAACTTTGTCCAAAGTCTGTGATTCACTATCCTGTTCTCTTGGA
GAGTCCGAGATTGTCATATGGGATCCTCTAGAACCTCCACCTCCACTAGTTTCCAGTTTTAGAAGCTCCA
CATCGAAGACGAGAGTGGCATGTGGTGGGATGATGCCTGGGTGCCCAGTGGCACCATAGGCATAATCTGG
AGATATAGTCAGTTTGGCTCTCTGACCCACACTCATCTGGGCAACCCCTTCTTCCCAGCCTCGGATCACC
TCCTGCTTGCCTAGCATAAACTTAAAGGGCTTGTTTCTGTCCCGGGAGGAATCAACTTTCTTTCCATCTT
CAAGCATCCCGGTGTAGTGCACCACGCAGGTCTGGCCGCGCTTGGGGAAGGTGCGCCCGTCTCCTGGGGA
GATAGTCTCCACCTGCACTCCTCTAGAGCGCTGGCTGGGGTCCTTAGGCTTGCTCTTGCTACTCCCCATG
GTAGATCCGGCCGGCGCCTAGAGAAGGAGTGAGGGCTGGATAAAGGGAGGATCGAGGCGGGGTCGAACGA
GGAGGTTCAAGGGGGAGAGACGGGGCGGATGGAGGAAGAGGAGGCGGAGGCTTAGGGTGTACAAAGGGCT
TGACCCAGGGAGGGGGGTCAAAAGCCAAGGCTTCCCAGGTCACGATGTAGGGGACCTGGTCTGGGTGTCC
ATGCGGGCCAGGTGAAAAGACCTTGATCTTAACCTGGGTGATGAGGTCTCGGTTAAAGGTGCCGTCTCGC
GGCCATCCGACGTTAAAGGTTGGCCATTCTGCAGAGCAGAAGGTAACCCAACGTCTCTTCTTGACATCTA
CCGACTGGTTGTGAGCGATCCGCTCGACATCTTTCCAGTGACCTAAGGTCAAACTTAAGGGAGTGGTAAC
AGTCTGGCCCTAATTTTCAGACAAATACAGAAACACAGTCAGACAGAGACAACACAGAACGATGCTGCAG
CGCTGCAGCAGACAAGACGCGCGGCTTCGGTTCCAAACCGAAAGCAAAAATTCAGACGGAGGCGGGAACT
GTTTTAGGTTCTCGTCTCCTACCAGAACCACATATCCTGACGGGGTCGGATTCCACATCGACTCCCTTCC
TCAGGTCGGGCCACAAAAACGGCCCCCAAAGTCCCTGGGACGTCTCCCAGGGTTGCGGCCGGGTGTTCAG
AACTCGTCAGTTCCACCACGGGTCCGCCAGATACAGAGCTAGTTAGCTAACTAGTACCGACGCAGGCGCA
TAAAATCAGTCATAGACACTAGACAATCGGACAGACACAGATAAGTTGCTGGCCAGCTTGCCTCCCGGTG
GTGGGTCGGTGGTCCCTGGGCAGGGGTCTCCCGATCCCGGACGAGCCCCCAAATGAAAGACCCCCGCTGA
CGGGTAGTCAATCACTCAGAGGAGACCCTCCCAAGGAACAGCGAGACCACAAGTCGGATGCAACTGCAAG
AGGGTTTATTGGATACACGGGTACCCGGGCGACTCAGTCAATCGGAGGACTGGCGCCCCGAGTGAGGGGT
TGTGGGCTCTTTTATTGAGCTCGGGGAGCAGAAGCGCGCGAACAGAAGCGAGAAGCGAACTGATTGGTTA
GTTCAAATAAGGCACAGGGTCATTTCAGGTCCTTGGGGCACCCTGGAAACATCTGATGGTTCTCTAGAAA
CTGCTGAGGGCTGGACCGCATCTGGGGACCATCTGTTCTTGGCCCTGAGCCGGGGCAGGAACTGCTTACC
ACAGATATCCTGTTTGGCCCATATTCAGCTGTTCCATCTGTTCTTGGCCCTGAGCCGGGGCAGGAACTGC
TTACCACAGATATCCTGTTTGGCCCATATTCAGGCTGCAGGTGGCACTTTTCGGGGAAATGTGCGCGGAA
CCCCTATTTGTTTATTTTTCTAAATACATTCAAATATGTATCCGCTCATGAGACAATAACCCTGATAAAT
GCTTCAATAATATTGAAAAAGGAAGAGTATGAGTATTCAACATTTCCGTGTCGCCCTTATTCCCTTTTTT
GCGGCATTTTGCCTTCCTGTTTTTGCTCACCCAGAAACGCTGGTGAAAGTAAAAGATGCTGAAGATCAGT
TGGGTGCACGAGTGGGTTACATCGAACTGGATCTCAACAGCGGTAAGATCCTTGAGAGTTTTCGCCCCGA
AGAACGTTTTCCAATGATGAGCACTTTTAAAGTTCTGCTATGTGGCGCGGTATTATCCCGTATTGACGCC
GGGCAAGAGCAACTCGGTCGCCGCATACACTATTCTCAGAATGACTTGGTTGAGTACTCACCAGTCACAG
AAAAGCATCTTACGGATGGCATGACAGTAAGAGAATTATGCAGTGCTGCCATAACCATGAGTGATAACAC
TGCGGCCAACTTACTTCTGACAACGATCGGAGGACCGAAGGAGCTAACCGCTTTTTTGCACAACATGGGG
GATCATGTAACTCGCCTTGATCGTTGGGAACCGGAGCTGAATGAAGCCATACCAAACGACGAGCGTGACA
CCACGATGCCTGTAGCAATGGCAACAACGTTGCGCAAACTATTAACTGGCGAACTACTTACTCTAGCTTC
CCGGCAACAATTAATAGACTGGATGGAGGCGGATAAAGTTGCAGGACCACTTCTGCGCTCGGCCCTTCCG
GCTGGCTGGTTTATTGCTGATAAATCTGGAGCCGGTGAGCGTGGGTCTCGCGGTATCATTGCAGCACTGG
GGCCAGATGGTAAGCCCTCCCGTATCGTAGTTATCTACACGACGGGGAGTCAGGCAACTATGGATGAACG
AAATAGACAGATCGCTGAGATAGGTGCCTCACTGATTAAGCATTGGTAACTGTCAGACCAAGTTTACTCA
TATATACTTTAGATTGATTTGCGGCCGCAAAAGGATCTAGGTGAAGATCCTTTTTGATAATCTCATGACC
AAAATCCCTTAACGTGAGTTTTCGTTCCACTGAGCGTCAGACCCCGTAGAAAAGATCAAAGGATCTTCTT
GAGATCCTTTTTTTCTGCGCGTAATCTGCTGCTTGCAAACAAAAAAACCACCGCTACCAGCGGTGGTTTG
TTTGCCGGATCAAGAGCTACCAACTCTTTTTCCGAAGGTAACTGGCTTCAGCAGAGCGCAGATACCAAAT
ACTGTTCTTCTAGTGTAGCCGTAGTTAGGCCACCACTTCAAGAACTCTGTAGCACCGCCTACATACCTCG
CTCTGCTAATCCTGTTACCAGTGGCTGCTGCCAGTGGCGATAAGTCGTGTCTTACCGGGTTGGACTCAAG
ACGATAGTTACCGGATAAGGCGCAGCGGTCGGGCTGAACGGGGGGTTCGTGCACACAGCCCAGCTTGGAG
CGAACGACCTACACCGAACTGAGATACCTACAGCGTGAGCTATGAGAAAGCGCCACGCTTCCCGAAGGGA
GAAAGGCGGACAGGTATCCGGTAAGCGGCAGGGTCGGAACAGGAGAGCGCACGAGGGAGCTTCCAGGGGG
AAACGCCTGGTATCTTTATAGTCCTGTCGGGTTTCGCCACCTCTGACTTGAGCGTCGATTTTTGTGATGC
TCGTCAGGGGGGCGGAGCCTATGGAAAAACGCCAGCAACGCGGCCTTTTTACGGTTCCTGGCCTTTTGCT
GGCCTTTTGCTCACATGTTCTTTCCTGCGTTATCCCCTGATTCTGTGGATAACCGTATTACCGCCTTTGA
GTGAGCTGATACCGCTCGCCGCAGCCGAACGACCGAGCGCAGCGAGTCAGTGAGCGAGGAAGCGGAAGAG
CGCCCAATACGCAAACCGCCTCTCCCCGCGCGTTGGCCGATTCATTAATGCAACTATGGCCATTTAATGT
AAATACTTAAGAAAAAAAACCAAATTAATTTTGATACATGCTGCATGTGAAAGACCCCCGCTGACGGGTA
GTCAATC
Features (pLannotate 1.2.2; 15 found; start..end, strand, type, name):
    441..562     -  LTR            3' LTR (ΔU3) (fragment): self-inactivating 3' long terminal repeat (LTR) from Moloney murine leukemia virus
    661..1260    -  CDS            PuroR: puromycin N-acetyltransferase; pac from Streptomyces alboniger; confers resistance to puromycin
   1270..1599    -  promoter       SV40 promoter: SV40 enhancer and early promoter
   1624..2343    -  CDS            EGFP: the original enhanced GFP (Yang et al., 1996) mammalian codon-optimized
   2416..3237    -  CDS            CASP8 (fragment): CASP8_HUMAN - Also known as MCH5 From Homo sapiens (Human).
   3271..3591    -  CDS            DmrB: F36V mutant of FK506-binding protein FKBP12 binds synthetic ligands that do not bind wild-type FKBP
   3598..3639    -  CDS            myr: N-myristoylation signal from Src kinase (Pellman et al., 1985; Kaplan et al., 1988)
   3653..4069    -  CDS            gag (truncated): truncated Moloney murine leukemia virus (MMLV) gag gene lacking the start codon
   4136..4410    -  misc_feature   MESV Ψ (fragment): packaging signal of murine embryonic stem cell virus
   4534..5003    -  LTR            LTR: long terminal repeat from Moloney murine leukemia virus
   5034..5138    +  promoter       AmpR promoter: bla
   5139..5999    +  CDS            AmpR: β-lactamase; bla; confers resistance to ampicillin, carbenicillin, and related antibiotics
   6159..6747    +  rep_origin     ori: high-copy-number ColE1/pMB1/pBR322/pUC origin of replication
   6930..6982    +  CDS            lacI (fragment): lac repressor; lacI; The lac repressor binds to the lac operator to inhibit transcription in E. coli. This inhibition can be relieved by adding lactose or isopropyl-β-D-thiogalactopyranoside (IPTG).
   7048..440     -  LTR            LTR (across the origin): long terminal repeat from Moloney murine leukemia virus
