[The description below was written by a language model from this plasmid's Addgene catalogue record and pLannotate feature annotations shown in this document.]
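Description:
Fv-hCaspase 8 (C/A)-2A-GFP is a pBabe-based Moloney murine leukemia virus retroviral vector for expressing an inducibly dimerizable form of human caspase-8 in mammalian cells. It is propagated in E. coli through a high-copy ColE1/pUC-type origin and an ampicillin resistance gene. The viral portion comprises flanking MMLV long terminal repeats, a Ψ packaging signal and a truncated gag segment lacking its start codon, which together allow the transcript to be packaged into retroviral particles in a suitable packaging line and integrated into target cells. A separate SV40 enhancer/early promoter drives puromycin N-acetyltransferase for selection of transduced cells. The catalogue gives a total size of 7116 bp, while the annotated assembled sequence is 7,077 nt.

The payload sits downstream of the 5' LTR, which in this layout presumably serves as its promoter, since no other promoter is annotated upstream of it. It reads, in order, a Src-derived N-myristoylation signal, the F36V mutant of FKBP12 (Fv, annotated as DmrB), a caspase-8 fragment lacking amino acids 1–215, a gap where the name places a 2A peptide (not annotated in the feature table), and EGFP. Replacing the N-terminal region with Fv lets a synthetic bivalent FKBP ligand drive dimerization of the caspase domain on demand, while the 2A element yields GFP as a separate co-expressed marker of transduced cells. The "C/A" in the name suggests a cysteine-to-alanine substitution, most likely at the catalytic cysteine, but the record's mutation field does not define it. The associated study addressed the respective roles of dimerization and cleavage in caspase-8 activation, for which such a variant would plausibly serve as an inactive control.
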