Addgene plasmid #82713: Fv-hCaspase 8 (C/A)-2A-GFP
Purpose: express human caspase 8 in mammalian cells
Depositing lab: Douglas Green. Depositing organization: St. Jude Children's Research Hospital. Publication: Inducible dimerization and inducible cleavage reveal a requirement for both processes in caspase-8 activation. Oberst A, Pop C, Tremblay AG, Blais V, Denault JB, Salvesen GS, Green DR. J Biol Chem. 2010 May 28;285(22):16632-42. doi: 10.1074/jbc.M109.095083. Epub 2010 Mar 22. PubMed 20308068.
Backbone
  Vector backbone: pBabe
  Backbone size w/o insert (bp): 5100
  Total vector size (bp): 7116
  Vector type: Mammalian Expression, Retroviral
  Selectable markers: Puromycin
Growth in bacteria
  Bacterial resistance: Ampicillin, 100 μg/mL
  Growth temperature: 37°C
  Growth strain: NEB Stable
  Copy number: Unknown
Gene/Insert
  Gene/Insert name: Fv-Caspase 8 (C/A)-2A-GFP (alt name: dimerizale caspase 8)
  Species: H. sapiens (human)
  Insert size (bp): 2016
  Mutation: deleted amino acids 1-215 of caspase 8
  GenBank ID: NM_001080125.1
  Entrez Gene: CASP8 (a.k.a. ALPS2B, CAP4, Casp-8, FLICE, MACH, MCH5)
  Tag / fusion protein: FKBP dimerization domain (N terminal on insert)
  Cloning method: Restriction Enzyme; 5′ cloning site unknown (unknown if destroyed); 3′ cloning site unknown (unknown if destroyed)
  Sequencing primers: 5′ ctttatccagccctcac; 3′ accctaactgacacacattcc
Terms and licenses: Academic/Nonprofit Terms; Industry Terms: Not Available to Industry
How to cite: Fv-hCaspase 8 (C/A)-2A-GFP was a gift from Douglas Green (Addgene plasmid # 82713)
