>Addgene plasmid #82713 | Fv-hCaspase 8 (C/A)-2A-GFP | depositor partial sequence | sequence record 157347 | Fv-hCaspase 8 (C/A)-GFP
ATGGGGAGTAGCAAGAGCAAGCCTAAGGACCCCAGCCAGCGCTCTAGAGGAGTGCAGGTGGAGACTATCT
CCCCAGGAGACGGGCGCACCTTCCCCAAGCGCGGCCAGACCTGCGTGGTGCACTACACCGGGATGCTTGA
AGATGGAAAGAAAGTTGATTCCTCCCGGGACAGAAACAAGCCCTTTAAGTTTATGCTAGGCAAGCAGGAG
GTGATCCGAGGCTGGGAAGAAGGGGTTGCCCAGATGAGTGTGGGTCAGAGAGCCAAACTGACTATATCTC
CAGATTATGCCTATGGTGCCACTGGGCACCCAGGCATCATCCCACCACATGCCACTCTCGTCTTCGATGT
GGAGCTTCTAAAACTGGAAACTAGTGGAGGTGGAGGTTCTAGAGGATCCCATATGACAATCTCGGACTCT
CCAAGAGAACAGGATAGTGAATCACAGACTTTGGACAAAGTTTACCAAATGAAAAGCAAACCTCGGGGAT
ACTGTCTGATCATCAACAATCACAATTTTGCAAAAGCACGGGAGAAAGTGCCCAAACTTCACAGCATTAG
GGACAGGAATGGAACACACTTGGATGCAGGGGCTTTGACCACGACCTTTGAAGAGCTTCATTTTGAGATC
AAGCCCCACGATGACTGCACAGTAGAGCAAATCTATGAGATTTTGAAAATCTACCAACTCATGGACCACA
GTAACATGGACTGCTTCATCTGCTGTATCCTCTCCCATGGAGACAAGGGCATCATCTATGGCACTGATGG
ACAGGAGGCCCCCATCTATGAGCTGACATCTCAGTTCACTGGTTTGAAGTGCCCTTCCCTTGCTGGAAAA
CCCAAAGTGTTTTTTATTCAGGCTGCTCAGGGGGATAACTACCAGAAAGGTATACCTGTTGAGACTGATT
CAGAGGAGCAACCCTATTTAGAAATGGATTTATCATCACCTCAAACGAGATATATCCCGGATGAGGCTGA
CTTTCTGCTGGGGATGGCCACTGTGAATAACTGTGTTTCCTACCGAAACCCTGCAGAGGGAACCTGGTAC
ATCCAGTCACTTTGCCAGAGCCTGAGAGAGCGATGCCCTCGAGGCGATGATATTCTCACCATCCTGACTG
AAGTGAACTATGAAGTAAGCAACAAGGATGACAAGAAAAACATGGGGAAACAGATGCCTCAGCCTACTTT
CACACTAAGAAAAAAACTTGTCTTCCCTTCTGATGCGATCGCAGAGGGCAGAGGAAGTCTTCTAACATGC
GGTGACGTGGAGGAGAATCCCGGCCCTGGCGCGCCTATGGTGAGCAAGGGCGAGGAGCTGTTCACCGGGG
TGGTGCCCATCCTGGTCGAGCTGGACGGCGACGTAAACGGCCACAAGTTCAGCGTGTCCGGCGAGGGCGA
GGGCGATGCCACCTACGGCAAGCTGACCCTGAAGTTCATCTGCACCACCGGCAAGCTGCCCGTGCCCTGG
CCCACCCTCGTGACCACCCTGACCTACGGCGTGCAGTGCTTCAGCCGCTACCCCGACCACATGAAGCAGC
ACGACTTCTTCAAGTCCGCCATGCCCGAAGGCTACGTCCAGGAGCGCACCATCTTCTTCAAGGACGACGG
CAACTACAAGACCCGCGCCGAGGTGAAGTTCGAGGGCGACACCCTGGTGAACCGCATCGAGCTGAAGGGC
ATCGACTTCAAGGAGGACGGCAACATCCTGGGGCACAAGCTGGAGTACAACTACAACAGCCACAACGTCT
ATATCATGGCCGACAAGCAGAAGAACGGCATCAAGGTGAACTTCAAGATCCGCCACAACATCGAGGACGG
CAGCGTGCAGCTCGCCGACCACTACCAGCAGAACACCCCCATCGGCGACGGCCCCGTGCTGCTGCCCGAC
AACCACTACCTGAGCACCCAGTCCGCCCTGAGCAAAGACCCCAACGAGAAGCGCGATCACATGGTCCTGC
TGGAGTTCGTGACCGCCGCCGGGATCACTCTCGGCATGGACGAGCTGTACAAGTAA
