>Addgene plasmid #82713 | Fv-hCaspase 8 (C/A)-2A-GFP | addgene partial sequence | sequence record 165193 | pBABE5 5'-CTTTATCCAGCCCTCAC-3'
CGGATCTACCATGGGGAGTAGCAAGAGCAAGCCTAAGGACCCCAGCCAGCGCTCTAGAGGAGTGCAGGTG
GAGACTATCTCCCCAGGAGACGGGCGCACCTTCCCCAAGCGCGGCCAGACCTGCGTGGTGCACTACACCG
GGATGCTTGAAGATGGAAAGAAAGTTGATTCCTCCCGGGACAGAAACAAGCCCTTTAAGTTTATGCTAGG
CAAGCAGGAGGTGATCCGAGGCTGGGAAGAAGGGGTTGCCCAGATGAGTGTGGGTCAGAGAGCCAAACTG
ACTATATCTCCAGATTATGCCTATGGTGCCACTGGGCACCCAGGCATCATCCCACCACATGCCACTCTCG
TCTTCGATGTGGAGCTTCTAAAACTGGAAACTAGTGGAGGTGGAGGTTCTAGAGGATCCCATATGACAAT
CTCGGACTCTCCAAGAGAACAGGATAGTGAATCACAGACTTTGGACAAAGTTTACCAAATGAAAAGCAAA
CCTCGGGGATACTGTCTGATCATCAACAATCACAATTTTGCAAAAGCACGGGAGAAAGTGCCCAAACTTC
ACAGCATTAGGGACAGGAATGGAACACACTTGGATGCAGGGGCTTTGACCACGACCTTTGAAGAGCTTCA
TTTTGAGATCAAGCCCCACGATGACTGCACAGTAGAGCAAATCTATGAGATTTTGAAAATCTACCAACTC
ATGGACCACAGTAACATGGACTGCTTCATCTGCTGTATCCTCTCCCATGGAGACAAGGGCATCATCTATG
GCACTGATGGACAGGAGGCCCCCATCTATGAGCTGACATCTCAGTTCACTGGTTTGAAGTGCCCTTCCCT
TGCTGGAAAACCCAAAGTGTTTTTTATTCAGGCTGCTCAGGGGGATAACTACCAGAAAGGTATACCTGTT
GAGACTGATTCAGAGGAGCAACCCTATTTAGAAATGGATTTATCATCACCTCAAACGAGATATATCCCGG
ATGAGGCTGACTTTCTGCTGGGGATGGCCACTGTGAATAACTGTGTTTCCTACCGAAACCCTGCAGAGGG
AAC
