>Addgene plasmid #82713 | Fv-hCaspase 8 (C/A)-2A-GFP | addgene partial sequence | sequence record 165194 | pBABE3 5'-ACCCTAACTGACACACATTCC-3'
TTTAAACTTACTTGTACAGCTCGTCCATGCCGAGAGTGATCCCGGCGGCGGTCACGAACTCCAGCAGGAC
CATGTGATCGCGCTTCTCGTTGGGGTCTTTGCTCAGGGCGGACTGGGTGCTCAGGTAGTGGTTGTCGGGC
AGCAGCACGGGGCCGTCGCCGATGGGGGTGTTCTGCTGGTAGTGGTCGGCGAGCTGCACGCTGCCGTCCT
CGATGTTGTGGCGGATCTTGAAGTTCACCTTGATGCCGTTCTTCTGCTTGTCGGCCATGATATAGACGTT
GTGGCTGTTGTAGTTGTACTCCAGCTTGTGCCCCAGGATGTTGCCGTCCTCCTTGAAGTCGATGCCCTTC
AGCTCGATGCGGTTCACCAGGGTGTCGCCCTCGAACTTCACCTCGGCGCGGGTCTTGTAGTTGCCGTCGT
CCTTGAAGAAGATGGTGCGCTCCTGGACGTAGCCTTCGGGCATGGCGGACTTGAAGAAGTCGTGCTGCTT
CATGTGGTCGGGGTAGCGGCTGAAGCACTGCACGCCGTAGGTCAGGGTGGTCACGAGGGTGGGCCAGGGC
ACGGGCAGCTTGCCGGTGGTGCAGATGAACTTCAGGGTCAGCTTGCCGTAGGTGGCATCGCCCTCGCCCT
CGCCGGACACGCTGAACTTGTGGCCGTTTACGTCGCCGTCCAGCTCGACCAGGATGGGCACCACCCCGGT
GAACAGCTCCTCGCCCTTGCTCACCATAGGCGCGCCAGGGCCGGGATTCTCCTCCACGTCACCGCATGTT
AGAAGACTTCCTCTGCCCTCTGCGATCGCATCAGAAGGGAAGACAAGTTTTTTTCTTAGTGTGAAAGTAG
GCTGAGGCATCTGTTTCCCCATGTTTTTCTTGTCATCCTTGTTGCTTACTTCATAGTTCACTTCAGTCAG
GATGGTGAGAATATCATCGCCTCGAGGGCATCGCTCTCTCAGGCTCTGGCAAAGTGACTGGATGTACCAG
GTTCCCTCTGCAGGGTTTCGGTAGGAAACACAGTTATTCACAGTGGCCATCCC
